Addgene plasmid #61246: CMV-REX-GECO1
Purpose: Expresses REX-GECO1 in mammalian cells
Depositing lab: Robert Campbell. Depositing organization: University of Alberta. Publication: A long Stokes shift red fluorescent Ca(2+) indicator protein for two-photon and ratiometric imaging. Wu J, Abdelfattah AS, Miraucourt LS, Kutsarova E, Ruangkittisakul A, Zhou H, Ballanyi K, Wicks G, Drobizhev M, Rebane A, Ruthazer ES, Campbell RE. Nat Commun. 2014 Oct 31;5:5262. doi: 10.1038/ncomms6262. PubMed 25358432.
Backbone
  Vector backbone: Customized Vector
  Backbone size w/o insert (bp): 3200
  Total vector size (bp): 4454
  Vector type: Mammalian Expression
Growth in bacteria
  Bacterial resistance: Ampicillin, 100 μg/mL
  Growth temperature: 37°C
  Growth strain: DH10B
  Copy number: High Copy
Gene/Insert
  Gene/Insert name: REX-GECO1 (alt name: Red excitation ratiometric genetically encoded Ca2+-indicators for optical version 1)
  Species: Synthetic
  Insert size (bp): 1254
  Mutation: Substitutions relative to R-GECO1: P60R, V61W, R66W, E77V, K80E, K97R, S142P, D147V, E148G, P220L, N257I, A302P, M339L, T382S
  GenBank ID: KP091743
  Promoter: CMV
  Cloning method: Restriction Enzyme; 5′ cloning site BamH1 (not destroyed); 3′ cloning site EcoR1 (not destroyed)
  Sequencing primers: 5′ TAATACGACTCACTATAGGG; 3′ TAGAAGGCACAGTCGAGG
Terms and licenses: Academic/Nonprofit Terms; Industry Terms: Not Available to Industry
Depositor comments: The construct is numbered based on GCaMP.
How to cite: CMV-REX-GECO1 was a gift from Robert Campbell (Addgene plasmid # 61246 ; http://n2t.net/addgene:61246 ; RRID:Addgene_61246)
