[The description below was written by a language model from this plasmid's Addgene catalogue record and the feature table of its GenBank file.]
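Description:
CMV-REX-GECO1 is a compact (about 4.5 kb) mammalian expression plasmid built on a customized backbone that encodes REX-GECO1, a synthetic, genetically encoded red fluorescent calcium indicator. It is maintained in E. coli as a high-copy plasmid through a ColE1/pUC-type origin and is selected with ampicillin via the beta-lactamase gene and its own promoter. The feature table shows no mammalian selection marker, so the plasmid appears suited to transient expression rather than drug selection of stable lines.

The roughly 1.25 kb indicator coding sequence sits between retained BamHI and EcoRI sites, downstream of the human cytomegalovirus immediate-early enhancer and promoter and upstream of the bovine growth hormone polyadenylation signal, giving strong constitutive transcription in mammalian cells. T7 and SP6 phage promoters flank the insert and double as sequencing primer sites. Only part of the open reading frame is annotated: the calmodulin-binding peptide from avian smooth muscle myosin light chain kinase at its start, plus an mCherry-type primer site consistent with a red fluorescent protein core. This fits the GECO design, in which calcium-dependent binding between calmodulin and that peptide alters the fluorescence of the fused fluorescent protein. REX-GECO1 differs from its parent R-GECO1 by fourteen substitutions (including P60R, V61W, R66W, K80E and S142P), with residues numbered according to the GCaMP convention. According to the associated publication, the sensor has a long Stokes shift and is intended for ratiometric and two-photon calcium imaging. As its name indicates, the ratiometric readout is based on excitation.
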