LOCUS       Exported 4454 bp ds-DNA circular SYN 12-MAY-2021
DEFINITION  Expresses REX-GECO1 in mammalian cells.
ACCESSION   .
VERSION     .
KEYWORDS    CMV-REX-GECO1
SOURCE      synthetic DNA construct
  ORGANISM  synthetic DNA construct
REFERENCE   1 (bases 1 to 4454)
  AUTHORS   Wu J, Abdelfattah AS, Miraucourt LS, Kutsarova E, Ruangkittisakul A,
            Zhou H, Ballanyi K, Wicks G, Drobizhev M, Rebane A, Ruthazer ES,
            Campbell RE
  TITLE     A long Stokes shift red fluorescent Ca(2+) indicator protein for
            two-photon and ratiometric imaging.
  JOURNAL   Nat Commun. 2014 Oct 31;5:5262. doi: 10.1038/ncomms6262.
  PUBMED    25358432
REFERENCE   2 (bases 1 to 4454)
  AUTHORS   .
  TITLE     Direct Submission
  JOURNAL   Exported May 12, 2021 from SnapGene Server 1.1.58
            http://www.snapgene.com
FEATURES             Location/Qualifiers
     source          1..4454
                     /organism="synthetic DNA construct"
                     /mol_type="other DNA"
     enhancer        1..380
                     /label=CMV enhancer
                     /note="human cytomegalovirus immediate early enhancer"
     promoter        381..584
                     /label=CMV promoter
                     /note="human cytomegalovirus (CMV) immediate early
                     promoter"
     primer_bind     535..555
                     /label=CMV-F
                     /note="Human CMV immediate early promoter, forward primer"
     primer_bind     629..648
                     /label=T7
                     /note="T7 promoter, forward primer"
     promoter        629..647
                     /label=T7 promoter
                     /note="promoter for bacteriophage T7 RNA polymerase"
     CDS             697..753
                     /codon_start=1
                     /product="calmodulin-binding peptide from avian smooth
                     muscle myosin light chain kinase"
                     /label=calmodulin-binding peptide
                     /translation="RRKWNKAGHAVRAIGRLSS"
     primer_bind     1449..1468
                     /label=mCherry-F
                     /note="mCherry, forward primer"
     promoter        complement(1996..2014)
                     /label=SP6 promoter
                     /note="promoter for bacteriophage SP6 RNA polymerase"
     primer_bind     complement(1997..2014)
                     /label=SP6
                     /note="SP6 promoter, forward primer"
     primer_bind     complement(2034..2051)
                     /label=BGH-rev
                     /note="Bovine growth hormone terminator, reverse primer.
                     Also called BGH reverse"
     polyA_signal    2040..2264
                     /label=bGH poly(A) signal
                     /note="bovine growth hormone polyadenylation signal"
     rep_origin      complement(2465..3053)
                     /direction=LEFT
                     /label=ori
                     /note="high-copy-number ColE1/pMB1/pBR322/pUC origin of
                     replication"
     primer_bind     complement(2545..2564)
                     /label=pBR322ori-F
                     /note="pBR322 origin, forward primer"
     CDS             complement(3224..4084)
                     /codon_start=1
                     /gene="bla"
                     /product="beta-lactamase"
                     /label=AmpR
                     /note="confers resistance to ampicillin, carbenicillin, and
                     related antibiotics"
                     /translation="MSIQHFRVALIPFFAAFCLPVFAHPETLVKVKDAEDQLGARVGYI
                     ELDLNSGKILESFRPEERFPMMSTFKVLLCGAVLSRIDAGQEQLGRRIHYSQNDLVEYS
                     PVTEKHLTDGMTVRELCSAAITMSDNTAANLLLTTIGGPKELTAFLHNMGDHVTRLDRW
                     EPELNEAIPNDERDTTMPVAMATTLRKLLTGELLTLASRQQLIDWMEADKVAGPLLRSA
                     LPAGWFIADKSGAGERGSRGIIAALGPDGKPSRIVVIYTTGSQATMDERNRQIAEIGAS
                     LIKHW"
     primer_bind     3847..3866
                     /label=Amp-R
                     /note="Ampicillin resistance gene, reverse primer"
     promoter        complement(4085..4189)
                     /gene="bla"
                     /label=AmpR promoter
     primer_bind     complement(4264..4283)
                     /label=pRS-marker
                     /note="pRS vectors, use to sequence yeast selectable
                     marker"
ORIGIN
        1 gacattgatt attgactagt tattaatagt aatcaattac ggggtcatta gttcatagcc
       61 catatatgga gttccgcgtt acataactta cggtaaatgg cccgcctggc tgaccgccca
      121 acgacccccg cccattgacg tcaataatga cgtatgttcc catagtaacg ccaataggga
      181 ctttccattg acgtcaatgg gtggagtatt tacggtaaac tgcccacttg gcagtacatc
      241 aagtgtatca tatgccaagt acgcccccta ttgacgtcaa tgacggtaaa tggcccgcct
      301 ggcattatgc ccagtacatg accttatggg actttcctac ttggcagtac atctacgtat
      361 tagtcatcgc tattaccatg gtgatgcggt tttggcagta catcaatggg cgtggatagc
      421 ggtttgactc acggggattt ccaagtctcc accccattga cgtcaatggg agtttgtttt
      481 ggcaccaaaa tcaacgggac tttccaaaat gtcgtaacaa ctccgcccca ttgacgcaaa
      541 tgggcggtag gcgtgtacgg tgggaggtct atataagcag agctctctgg ctaactagag
      601 aacccactgc ttactggctt atcgaaatta atacgactca ctatagggag acccaagctt
      661 ggtaccgagc tcggatccac catggtcgac tcatcacgtc gtaagtggaa taaggcaggt
      721 cacgcagtca gagctatagg tcggctgagc tcacgttggg tttccgagtg gatgtacccc
      781 gaggacggcg ccctgaagag cgtgatcaag gaggggttga ggctgaagga cggcggccac
      841 tacgccgccg aggtcaggac cacctacaag gccaaaaagc ccgtgcagct gcccggcgcc
      901 tacatcgtcg acatcaagtt ggacatcgtg tcccacaacg aggactacac catcgtggaa
      961 cagtgcgaac gcgccgaggg ccgccacccc accggcggca tggtcgggct gtacaaggga
     1021 ggtacaggcg ggagtctggt gagcaagggc gaggaggata acatggccat catcaaggag
     1081 ttcatgcgct tcaaggtgca catggagggc tccgtgaacg gccacgagtt cgagatcgag
     1141 ggcgagggcg agggccgccc ctacgaggcc tttcagaccg ctaagctgaa ggtgaccaag
     1201 ggtggccccc tgcccttcgc ctgggacatc ctgtcccttc agttcatgta cggctccaag
     1261 gcctacatta agcacccagc cgacatcccc gactacttca agctgtcctt ccccgagggc
     1321 ttcaggtggg agcgcgtgat gatcttcgag gacggcggca ttattcacgt taaccaggac
     1381 tcctccctgc aggacggcgt attcatctac aaggtgaagc tgcgcggcac caacttcccc
     1441 cccgacggcc ccgtaatgca gaagaagacc atgggctggg agcctacgcg tgaccaactg
     1501 actgaagagc agatcgcaga gtttaaagag gctttctccc tatttgacaa ggacggggat
     1561 gggacgataa caaccaagga gctggggacg gtgttgcggt ctctggggca gaaccccaca
     1621 gaagcagagc tgcaggacat gatcaatgaa gtagatgccg acggtgacgg cacattcgac
     1681 ttccctgagt tcctgacgat gatggcaagg aaaatgaatg actcagacag tgaagaggaa
     1741 attagagaag cgttccgcgt gtttgataag gacggcaatg gctacatcgg cgcagcagag
     1801 cttcgccacg tgatgacaga ccttggagag aagttaacag atgaggaggt tgatgaaatg
     1861 atcagggtag cagacatcga tggggatggt caggtaaact acgaagagtt tgtacaaatg
     1921 atgacagcga agtaggaatt ctgcagatat ccatcacact ggcggccgct cgagcatgca
     1981 tctagagggc cctattctat agtgtcacct aaatgctaga gctcgctgat cagcctcgac
     2041 tgtgccttct agttgccagc catctgttgt ttgcccctcc cccgtgcctt ccttgaccct
     2101 ggaaggtgcc actcccactg tcctttccta ataaaatgag gaaattgcat cgcattgtct
     2161 gagtaggtgt cattctattc tggggggtgg ggtggggcag gacagcaagg gggaggattg
     2221 ggaagacaat agcaggcatg ctggggatgc ggtgggctct atggcttctg aggcggaaag
     2281 aaccagctgg ggctctagtc cggaactcgc tgcgctcggt cgttcggctg cggcgagcgg
     2341 tatcagctca ctcaaaggcg gtaatacggt tatccacaga atcaggggat aacgcaggaa
     2401 agaacatgtg agcaaaaggc cagcaaaagg ccaggaaccg taaaaaggcc gcgttgctgg
     2461 cgtttttcca taggctccgc ccccctgacg agcatcacaa aaatcgacgc tcaagtcaga
     2521 ggtggcgaaa cccgacagga ctataaagat accaggcgtt tccccctgga agctccctcg
     2581 tgcgctctcc tgttccgacc ctgccgctta ccggatacct gtccgccttt ctcccttcgg
     2641 gaagcgtggc gctttctcat agctcacgct gtaggtatct cagttcggtg taggtcgttc
     2701 gctccaagct gggctgtgtg cacgaacccc ccgttcagcc cgaccgctgc gccttatccg
     2761 gtaactatcg tcttgagtcc aacccggtaa gacacgactt atcgccactg gcagcagcca
     2821 ctggtaacag gattagcaga gcgaggtatg taggcggtgc tacagagttc ttgaagtggt
     2881 ggcctaacta cggctacact agaagaacag tatttggtat ctgcgctctg ctgaagccag
     2941 ttaccttcgg aaaaagagtt ggtagctctt gatccggcaa acaaaccacc gctggtagcg
     3001 gtggtttttt tgtttgcaag cagcagatta cgcgcagaaa aaaaggatct caagaagatc
     3061 ctttgatctt ttctacgggg tctgacgctc agtggaacga aaactcacgt taagggattt
     3121 tggtcatgag attatcaaaa aggatcttca cctagatcct tttaaattaa aaatgaagtt
     3181 ttaaatcaat ctaaagtata tatgagtaaa cttggtctga cagttaccaa tgcttaatca
     3241 gtgaggcacc tatctcagcg atctgtctat ttcgttcatc catagttgcc tgactccccg
     3301 tcgtgtagat aactacgata cgggagggct taccatctgg ccccagtgct gcaatgatac
     3361 cgcgagaccc acgctcaccg gctccagatt tatcagcaat aaaccagcca gccggaaggg
     3421 ccgagcgcag aagtggtcct gcaactttat ccgcctccat ccagtctatt aattgttgcc
     3481 gggaagctag agtaagtagt tcgccagtta atagtttgcg caacgttgtt gccattgcta
     3541 caggcatcgt ggtgtcacgc tcgtcgtttg gtatggcttc attcagctcc ggttcccaac
     3601 gatcaaggcg agttacatga tcccccatgt tgtgcaaaaa agcggttagc tccttcggtc
     3661 ctccgatcgt tgtcagaagt aagttggccg cagtgttatc actcatggtt atggcagcac
     3721 tgcataattc tcttactgtc atgccatccg taagatgctt ttctgtgact ggtgagtact
     3781 caaccaagtc attctgagaa tagtgtatgc ggcgaccgag ttgctcttgc ccggcgtcaa
     3841 tacgggataa taccgcgcca catagcagaa ctttaaaagt gctcatcatt ggaaaacgtt
     3901 cttcggggcg aaaactctca aggatcttac cgctgttgag atccagttcg atgtaaccca
     3961 ctcgtgcacc caactgatct tcagcatctt ttactttcac cagcgtttct gggtgagcaa
     4021 aaacaggaag gcaaaatgcc gcaaaaaagg gaataagggc gacacggaaa tgttgaatac
     4081 tcatactctt cctttttcaa tattattgaa gcatttatca gggttattgt ctcatgagcg
     4141 gatacatatt tgaatgtatt tagaaaaata aacaaatagg ggttccgcgc acatttcccc
     4201 gaaaagtgcc acctgacgtc gacggatcgg gagatctccc gatcccctat ggtgcactct
     4261 cagtacaatc tgctctgatg ccgcatagtt aagccagtat ctgctccctg cttgtgtgtt
     4321 ggaggtcgct gagtagtgcg cgagcaaaat ttaagctaca acaaggcaag gcttgaccga
     4381 caattgcatg aagaatctgc ttagggttag gcgttttgcg ctgcttcgcg atgtacgggc
     4441 cagatatacg cgtt
//
