>Addgene plasmid #61246 | CMV-REX-GECO1 | depositor partial sequence | sequence record 99343 | CMV-REX-GECO1 sequence 1254 bps
ATGGTCGACTCATCACGTCGTAAGTGGAATAAGGCAGGTCACGCAGTCAGAGCTATAGGTCGGCTGAGCT
CACGTTGGGTTTCCGAGTGGATGTACCCCGAGGACGGCGCCCTGAAGAGCGTGATCAAGGAGGGGTTGAG
GCTGAAGGACGGCGGCCACTACGCCGCCGAGGTCAGGACCACCTACAAGGCCAAAAAGCCCGTGCAGCTG
CCCGGCGCCTACATCGTCGACATCAAGTTGGACATCGTGTCCCACAACGAGGACTACACCATCGTGGAAC
AGTGCGAACGCGCCGAGGGCCGCCACCCCACCGGCGGCATGGTCGGGCTGTACAAGGGAGGTACAGGCGG
GAGTCTGGTGAGCAAGGGCGAGGAGGATAACATGGCCATCATCAAGGAGTTCATGCGCTTCAAGGTGCAC
ATGGAGGGCTCCGTGAACGGCCACGAGTTCGAGATCGAGGGCGAGGGCGAGGGCCGCCCCTACGAGGCCT
TTCAGACCGCTAAGCTGAAGGTGACCAAGGGTGGCCCCCTGCCCTTCGCCTGGGACATCCTGTCCCTTCA
GTTCATGTACGGCTCCAAGGCCTACATTAAGCACCCAGCCGACATCCCCGACTACTTCAAGCTGTCCTTC
CCCGAGGGCTTCAGGTGGGAGCGCGTGATGATCTTCGAGGACGGCGGCATTATTCACGTTAACCAGGACT
CCTCCCTGCAGGACGGCGTATTCATCTACAAGGTGAAGCTGCGCGGCACCAACTTCCCCCCCGACGGCCC
CGTAATGCAGAAGAAGACCATGGGCTGGGAGCCTACGCGTGACCAACTGACTGAAGAGCAGATCGCAGAG
TTTAAAGAGGCTTTCTCCCTATTTGACAAGGACGGGGATGGGACGATAACAACCAAGGAGCTGGGGACGG
TGTTGCGGTCTCTGGGGCAGAACCCCACAGAAGCAGAGCTGCAGGACATGATCAATGAAGTAGATGCCGA
CGGTGACGGCACATTCGACTTCCCTGAGTTCCTGACGATGATGGCAAGGAAAATGAATGACTCAGACAGT
GAAGAGGAAATTAGAGAAGCGTTCCGCGTGTTTGATAAGGACGGCAATGGCTACATCGGCGCAGCAGAGC
TTCGCCACGTGATGACAGACCTTGGAGAGAAGTTAACAGATGAGGAGGTTGATGAAATGATCAGGGTAGC
AGACATCGATGGGGATGGTCAGGTAAACTACGAAGAGTTTGTACAAATGATGACAGCGAAGTAG
