>Addgene plasmid #61246 | CMV-REX-GECO1 | addgene partial sequence | sequence record 101743 | CMV-F 5'-CGCAAATGGGCGGTAGGCGTG-3'
ACTAGAGAACCCACTGCTTACTGGCTTATCGAAATTAATACGACTCACTATAGGGAGACCCAAGCTTGGT
ACCGAGCTCGGATCCACCATGGTCGACTCATCACGTCGTAAGTGGAATAAGGCAGGTCACGCAGTCAGAG
CTATAGGTCGGCTGAGCTCACGTTGGGTTTCCGAGTGGATGTACCCCGAGGACGGCGCCCTGAAGAGCGT
GATCAAGGAGGGGTTGAGGCTGAAGGACGGCGGCCACTACGCCGCCGAGGTCAGGACCACCTACAAGGCC
AAAAAGCCCGTGCAGCTGCCCGGCGCCTACATCGTCGACATCAAGTTGGACATCGTGTCCCACAACGAGG
ACTACACCATCGTGGAACAGTGCGAACGCGCCGAGGGCCGCCACCCCACCGGCGGCATGGTCGGGCTGTA
CAAGGGAGGTACAGGCGGGAGTCTGGTGAGCAAGGGCGAGGAGGATAACATGGCCATCATCAAGGAGTTC
ATGCGCTTCAAGGTGCACATGGAGGGCTCCGTGAACGGCCACGAGTTCGAGATCGAGGGCGAGGGCGAGG
GCCGCCCCTACGAGGCCTTTCAGACCGCTAAGCTGAAGGTGACCAAGGGTGGCCCCCTGCCCTTCGCCTG
GGACATCCTGTCCCTTCAGTTCATGTACGGCTCCAAGGCCTACATTAAGCACCCAGCCGACATCCCCGAC
TACTTCAAGCTGTCCTTCCCCGAGGGCTTCAGGTGGGAGCGCGTGATGATCTTCGAGGACGGCGGCATTA
TTCACGTTAACCAGGACTCCTCCCTGCAGGACGGCGTATTCATCTACAAGGTGAAGCTGCGCGGCACCAA
CTTC
