>Addgene plasmid #61246 | CMV-REX-GECO1 | addgene partial sequence | sequence record 101866 | BGH-rev 5'-TAGAAGGCACAGTCGAGG-3'
CTATAGAATAGGGCCCTCTAGATGCATGCTCGAGCGGCCGCCAGTGTGATGGATATCTGCAGAATTCCTA
CTTCGCTGTCATCATTTGTACAAACTCTTCGTAGTTTACCTGACCATCCCCATCGATGTCTGCTACCCTG
ATCATTTCATCAACCTCCTCATCTGTTAACTTCTCTCCAAGGTCTGTCATCACGTGGCGAAGCTCTGCTG
CGCCGATGTAGCCATTGCCGTCCTTATCAAACACGCGGAACGCTTCTCTAATTTCCTCTTCACTGTCTGA
GTCATTCATTTTCCTTGCCATCATCGTCAGGAACTCAGGGAAGTCGAATGTGCCGTCACCGTCGGCATCT
ACTTCATTGATCATGTCCTGCAGCTCTGCTTCTGTGGGGTTCTGCCCCAGAGACCGCAACACCGTCCCCA
GCTCCTTGGTTGTTATCGTCCCATCCCCGTCCTTGTCAAATAGGGAGAAAGCCTCTTTAAACTCTGCGAT
CTGCTCTTCAGTCAGTTGGTCACGCGTAGGCTCCCAGCCCATGGTCTTCTTCTGCATTACGGGGCCGTCG
GGGGGGAAGTTGGTGCCGCGCAGCTTCACCTTGTAGATGAATACGCCGTCCTGCAGGGAGGAGTCCTGGT
TAACGTGAATAATGCCGCCGTCCTCGAAGATCATCACGCGCTCCCACCTGAAGCCCTCGGGGAAGGACAG
CTTGAAGTAGTCGGGGATGTCGGCTGGGTGCTTAATGTAGGCCTTGGAGCCGTACATGAACTGAAGGGAC
AGGATGTCCCAGGCGAAGGGCAGGGGGCCACCCTTGGTCACCTTCAGCTTAGCGGTCTGAAAGGCCTCGT
AGGGGCGGCCCTCGCCCTCGCCCTCGATCTCGAACTCGTGGCCGTTCACGGAGCCCTCCATGTGCACCTT
GAAGCGCATGAACTCCTTGATGATGGCCATGTTATCCTCCTCGCC
